Addgene plasmid #77159: DOLK gRNA (BRDN0001148537)
Purpose: 3rd generation lentiviral gRNA plasmid targeting human DOLK
Depositing lab: John Doench & David Root. Depositing organization: Broad Institute. Publication: Optimized sgRNA design to maximize activity and minimize off-target effects of CRISPR-Cas9. Doench JG, Fusi N, Sullender M, Hegde M, Vaimberg EW, Donovan KF, Smith I, Tothova Z, Wilen C, Orchard R, Virgin HW, Listgarten J, Root DE. Nat Biotechnol. 2016 Jan 18. doi: 10.1038/nbt.3437. PubMed 26780180.
Backbone
  Vector backbone: lentiGuide-Puro
  Backbone manufacturer: Zhang Lab (Addgene plasmid # 52963)
  Vector type: Mammalian Expression, Lentiviral, CRISPR
  Selectable markers: Puromycin
Growth in bacteria
  Bacterial resistance: Ampicillin, 100 μg/mL
  Growth temperature: 37°C
  Growth strain: DH5alpha
  Copy number: High Copy
Gene/Insert
  Gene/Insert name: DOLK (alt names: DOLK; NM_014908.3)
  gRNA/shRNA sequence: GCCAGGGTAGGACCACACCA
  Species: H. sapiens (human)
  Entrez Gene: DOLK (a.k.a. CDG1M, DK, DK1, SEC59, TMEM15)
  Promoter: hU6
  Cloning method: Unknown
  Sequencing primers: 5′ U6-F; 3′ pS2-R
Terms and licenses: Academic/Nonprofit Terms; Industry Terms: Not Available to Industry
Depositor comments: The gRNA was designed to target the following Genbank reference sequence(s): NM_014908.3. Note that this plasmid does NOT contain Cas9. It should be used in conjunction with lentiCas9-Blast (Addgene #52962) or otherwise with cell lines already expressing Cas9. Browse the full kinome gRNA library at http://www.addgene.org/pooled-library/broadgpp-human-kinome/ or visit http://www.broadinstitute.org/rnai/public/ for detailed protocols and information.
How to cite: DOLK gRNA (BRDN0001148537) was a gift from John Doench & David Root (Addgene plasmid # 77159 ; http://n2t.net/addgene:77159 ; RRID:Addgene_77159)
