[The description below was written by a language model from this plasmid's Addgene catalogue record and pLannotate feature annotations shown in this document.]
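Description:
DOLK gRNA (BRDN0001148537) is a third-generation lentiviral guide RNA plasmid built on the lentiGuide-Puro backbone and designed to direct Streptococcus pyogenes Cas9 to the human DOLK gene (also known as DK1, SEC59, TMEM15 or CDG1M). In bacteria it is maintained as a high-copy plasmid through a ColE1/pUC-type origin and selected with ampicillin via the β-lactamase gene. An f1 origin, an SV40 origin and poly(A) signal, and remnants of lac, T7 and T3 elements are also annotated in the backbone.

The viral genome is transcribed from an RSV promoter fused to a truncated HIV-1 5' LTR, an arrangement that removes the need for Tat. It carries the Ψ packaging signal with a partial gag sequence, the Rev response element for Rev-dependent nuclear export, and a cPPT/CTS. It ends in a U3-deleted, self-inactivating 3' LTR. Within this frame, a human U6 RNA polymerase III promoter drives the DOLK-specific 20-nucleotide spacer fused to the gRNA scaffold. Downstream, the EF-1α core promoter with its intron A expresses puromycin N-acetyltransferase, followed by a WPRE that enhances transcript expression, so transduced mammalian cells can be selected with puromycin.

The plasmid does not encode Cas9. The depositor notes that it should be paired with a separate Cas9 lentivector or used in cells that already express Cas9. The guide was designed against a DOLK RefSeq transcript and belongs to a human kinome gRNA collection, so it can be used for targeted CRISPR disruption of DOLK. The cloning method is not recorded.
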