Features (pLannotate 1.2.2; 29 found; start..end, strand, type, name):
     14..80      +  CDS            small t antigen (fragment): SV40 (simian virus 40) small t antigen
    106..317     +  promoter       EF-1α core promoter: core promoter for human elongation factor EF-1α
    318..1256    +  intron         EF-1α intron A: intron upstream of the start codon of human EF-1α
   1278..1877    +  CDS            PuroR (fragment): puromycin N-acetyltransferase; pac from Streptomyces; confers resistance to puromycin
   1893..2481    +  misc_feature   WPRE: woodchuck hepatitis virus posttranscriptional regulatory element
   2532..2551    +  misc_feature   cPPT/CTS (fragment): central polypurine tract and central termination sequence of HIV-1
   2553..2786    +  LTR            3' LTR (ΔU3): self-inactivating 3' long terminal repeat (LTR) from HIV-1
   2864..2985    +  polyA_signal   SV40 poly(A) signal: SV40 polyadenylation signal
   3025..3160    +  rep_origin     SV40 ori: SV40 origin of replication
   3181..3199    -  promoter       T7 promoter: promoter for bacteriophage T7 RNA polymerase
   3207..3362    +  CDS            lacZα (fragment): LacZα fragment of β-galactosidase; lacZ fragment
   3367..3795    +  rep_origin     f1 ori (sequence partly withheld): f1 bacteriophage origin of replication; arrow indicates direction of (+) strand synthesis
   3848..3952    +  promoter       AmpR promoter: bla
   3953..4813    +  CDS            AmpR: β-lactamase; bla; confers resistance to ampicillin, carbenicillin, and related antibiotics
   4984..5572    +  rep_origin     ori: high-copy-number ColE1/pMB1/pBR322/pUC origin of replication
   5755..5847    +  CDS            lacI (fragment): lac repressor; lacI; The lac repressor binds to the lac operator to inhibit transcription in E. coli. This inhibition can be relieved by adding lactose or isopropyl-β-D-thiogalactopyranoside (IPTG).
   5860..5881    +  protein_bind   CAP binding site: CAP binding activates transcription in the presence of cAMP. E. coli catabolite activator protein
   5896..5926    +  promoter       lac promoter: promoter for the E. coli lac operon
   5934..5950    +  protein_bind   lac operator: The lac repressor binds to the lac operator to inhibit transcription in E. coli. This inhibition can be relieved by adding lactose or isopropyl-β-D-thiogalactopyranoside (IPTG). lac repressor encoded by lacI
   5995..6013    +  promoter       T3 promoter: promoter for bacteriophage T3 RNA polymerase
   6041..6267    +  promoter       RSV promoter: Rous sarcoma virus enhancer/promoter
   6268..6448    +  LTR            5' LTR (truncated): truncated 5' long terminal repeat (LTR) from HIV-1
   6495..6620    +  misc_feature   HIV-1 Ψ: packaging signal of human immunodeficiency virus type 1
   6604..6967    +  CDS            HIV-1 gag (fragment): gag protein from human immunodeficiency virus 1; gag
   7113..7346    +  misc_feature   RRE: The Rev response element (RRE) of HIV-1 allows for Rev-dependent mRNA export from the nucleus to the cytoplasm.
   7723..7749    +  CDS            Rev (fragment): human immunodeficiency virus 1 (HIV-1) Rev protein; rev; enhances nuclear export of unspliced and incompletely spliced viral mRNAs
   7753..7993    +  promoter       U6 promoter: RNA polymerase III promoter for human U6 snRNA
   8023..8098    +  misc_RNA       gRNA scaffold: guide RNA scaffold for the Streptococcus pyogenes CRISPR/Cas9 system
   8154..8271    +  misc_feature   cPPT/CTS: central polypurine tract and central termination sequence of HIV-1
>Addgene plasmid #77159 | DOLK gRNA (BRDN0001148537) | addgene full sequence | sequence record 187230 | Addgene Assembled Sequence
CCCGGGTGCAAAGATGGATAAAGTTTTAAACAGAGAGGAATCTTTGCAGCTAATGGACCTTCTAGGTCTT
GAAAGGAGTGGGAATTGGCTCCGGTGCCCGTCAGTGGGCAGAGCGCACATCGCCCACAGTCCCCGAGAAG
TTGGGGGGAGGGGTCGGCAATTGATCCGGTGCCTAGAGAAGGTGGCGCGGGGTAAACTGGGAAAGTGATG
TCGTGTACTGGCTCCGCCTTTTTCCCGAGGGTGGGGGAGAACCGTATATAAGTGCAGTAGTCGCCGTGAA
CGTTCTTTTTCGCAACGGGTTTGCCGCCAGAACACAGGTAAGTGCCGTGTGTGGTTCCCGCGGGCCTGGC
CTCTTTACGGGTTATGGCCCTTGCGTGCCTTGAATTACTTCCACCTGGCTGCAGTACGTGATTCTTGATC
CCGAGCTTCGGGTTGGAAGTGGGTGGGAGAGTTCGAGGCCTTGCGCTTAAGGAGCCCCTTCGCCTCGTGC
TTGAGTTGAGGCCTGGCCTGGGCGCTGGGGCCGCCGCGTGCGAATCTGGTGGCACCTTCGCGCCTGTCTC
GCTGCTTTCGATAAGTCTCTAGCCATTTAAAATTTTTGATGACCTGCTGCGACGCTTTTTTTCTGGCAAG
ATAGTCTTGTAAATGCGGGCCAAGATCTGCACACTGGTATTTCGGTTTTTGGGGCCGCGGGCGGCGACGG
GGCCCGTGCGTCCCAGCGCACATGTTCGGCGAGGCGGGGCCTGCGAGCGCGGCCACCGAGAATCGGACGG
GGGTAGTCTCAAGCTGGCCGGCCTGCTCTGGTGCCTGGCCTCGCGCCGCCGTGTATCGCCCCGCCCTGGG
CGGCAAGGCTGGCCCGGTCGGCACCAGTTGCGTGAGCGGAAAGATGGCCGCTTCCCGGCCCTGCTGCAGG
GAGCTCAAAATGGAGGACGCGGCGCTCGGGAGAGCGGGCGGGTGAGTCACCCACACAAAGGAAAAGGGCC
TTTCCGTCCTCAGCCGTCGCTTCATGTGACTCCACGGAGTACCGGGCGCCGTCCAGGCACCTCGATTAGT
TCTCGAGCTTTTGGAGTACGTCGTCTTTAGGTTGGGGGGAGGGGTTTTATGCGATGGAGTTTCCCCACAC
TGAGTGGGTGGAGACTGAAGTTAGGCCAGCTTGGCACTTGATGTAATTCTCCTTGGAATTTGCCCTTTTT
GAGTTTGGATCTTGGTTCATTCTCAAGCCTCAGACAGTGGTTCAAAGTTTTTTTCTTCCATTTCAGGTGT
CGTGACGTACGGCCACCATGACCGAGTACAAGCCCACGGTGCGCCTCGCCACCCGCGACGACGTCCCCAG
GGCCGTACGCACCCTCGCCGCCGCGTTCGCCGACTACCCCGCCACGCGCCACACCGTCGATCCGGACCGC
CACATCGAGCGGGTCACCGAGCTGCAAGAACTCTTCCTCACGCGCGTCGGGCTCGACATCGGCAAGGTGT
GGGTCGCGGACGACGGCGCCGCCGTGGCGGTCTGGACCACGCCGGAGAGCGTCGAAGCGGGGGCGGTGTT
CGCCGAGATCGGCCCGCGCATGGCCGAGTTGAGCGGTTCCCGGCTGGCCGCGCAGCAACAGATGGAAGGC
CTCCTGGCGCCGCACCGGCCCAAGGAGCCCGCGTGGTTCCTGGCCACCGTCGGAGTCTCGCCCGACCACC
AGGGCAAGGGTCTGGGCAGCGCCGTCGTGCTCCCCGGAGTGGAGGCGGCCGAGCGCGCCGGGGTGCCCGC
CTTCCTGGAGACCTCCGCGCCCCGCAACCTCCCCTTCTACGAGCGGCTCGGCTTCACCGTCACCGCCGAC
GTCGAGGTGCCCGAAGGACCGCGCACCTGGTGCATGACCCGCAAGCCCGGTGCCTGAACGCGTTAAGTCG
ACAATCAACCTCTGGATTACAAAATTTGTGAAAGATTGACTGGTATTCTTAACTATGTTGCTCCTTTTAC
GCTATGTGGATACGCTGCTTTAATGCCTTTGTATCATGCTATTGCTTCCCGTATGGCTTTCATTTTCTCC
TCCTTGTATAAATCCTGGTTGCTGTCTCTTTATGAGGAGTTGTGGCCCGTTGTCAGGCAACGTGGCGTGG
TGTGCACTGTGTTTGCTGACGCAACCCCCACTGGTTGGGGCATTGCCACCACCTGTCAGCTCCTTTCCGG
GACTTTCGCTTTCCCCCTCCCTATTGCCACGGCGGAACTCATCGCCGCCTGCCTTGCCCGCTGCTGGACA
GGGGCTCGGCTGTTGGGCACTGACAATTCCGTGGTGTTGTCGGGGAAATCATCGTCCTTTCCTTGGCTGC
TCGCCTGTGTTGCCACCTGGATTCTGCGCGGGACGTCCTTCTGCTACGTCCCTTCGGCCCTCAATCCAGC
GGACCTTCCTTCCCGCGGCCTGCTGCCGGCTCTGCGGCCTCTTCCGCGTCTTCGCCTTCGCCCTCAGACG
AGTCGGATCTCCCTTTGGGCCGCCTCCCCGCGTCGACTTTAAGACCAATGACTTACAAGGCAGCTGTAGA
TCTTAGCCACTTTTTAAAAGAAAAGGGGGGACTGGAAGGGCTAATTCACTCCCAACGAAGACAAGATCTG
CTTTTTGCTTGTACTGGGTCTCTCTGGTTAGACCAGATCTGAGCCTGGGAGCTCTCTGGCTAACTAGGGA
ACCCACTGCTTAAGCCTCAATAAAGCTTGCCTTGAGTGCTTCAAGTAGTGTGTGCCCGTCTGTTGTGTGA
CTCTGGTAACTAGAGATCCCTCAGACCCTTTTAGTCAGTGTGGAAAATCTCTAGCAGTACGTATAGTAGT
TCATGTCATCTTATTATTCAGTATTTATAACTTGCAAAGAAATGAATATCAGAGAGTGAGAGGAACTTGT
TTATTGCAGCTTATAATGGTTACAAATAAAGCAATAGCATCACAAATTTCACAAATAAAGCATTTTTTTC
ACTGCATTCTAGTTGTGGTTTGTCCAAACTCATCAATGTATCTTATCATGTCTGGCTCTAGCTATCCCGC
CCCTAACTCCGCCCATCCCGCCCCTAACTCCGCCCAGTTCCGCCCATTCTCCGCCCCATGGCTGACTAAT
TTTTTTTATTTATGCAGAGGCCGAGGCCGCCTCGGCCTCTGAGCTATTCCAGAAGTAGTGAGGAGGCTTT
TTTGGAGGCCTAGGGACGTACCCAATTCGCCCTATAGTGAGTCGTATTACGCGCGCTCACTGGCCGTCGT
TTTACAACGTCGTGACTGGGAAAACCCTGGCGTTACCCAACTTAATCGCCTTGCAGCACATCCCCCTTTC
GCCAGCTGGCGTAATAGCGAAGAGGCCCGCACCGATCGCCCTTCCCAACAGTTGCGCAGCCTGAATGGCG
AATGGG
[124 nt withheld, positions 3367-3490]
C
[91 nt withheld, positions 3492-3582]
A
[49 nt withheld, positions 3584-3632]
CCTTTGACGTTGGAGTCCACGTTCTTT
[37 nt withheld, positions 3660-3696]
ACCCTATCTCGGTCTATTCTTTTGATTTATAAGGGATTTTGCCGATTTCGGCCTATTGGTTAAAAAATGA
GCTGATTTAACAAAAATTTAACGCGAATTTTAACAAAATATTAACGCTTACAATTTAGGTGGCACTTTTC
GGGGAAATGTGCGCGGAACCCCTATTTGTTTATTTTTCTAAATACATTCAAATATGTATCCGCTCATGAG
ACAATAACCCTGATAAATGCTTCAATAATATTGAAAAAGGAAGAGTATGAGTATTCAACATTTCCGTGTC
GCCCTTATTCCCTTTTTTGCGGCATTTTGCCTTCCTGTTTTTGCTCACCCAGAAACGCTGGTGAAAGTAA
AAGATGCTGAAGATCAGTTGGGTGCACGAGTGGGTTACATCGAACTGGATCTCAACAGCGGTAAGATCCT
TGAGAGTTTTCGCCCCGAAGAACGTTTTCCAATGATGAGCACTTTTAAAGTTCTGCTATGTGGCGCGGTA
TTATCCCGTATTGACGCCGGGCAAGAGCAACTCGGTCGCCGCATACACTATTCTCAGAATGACTTGGTTG
AGTACTCACCAGTCACAGAAAAGCATCTTACGGATGGCATGACAGTAAGAGAATTATGCAGTGCTGCCAT
AACCATGAGTGATAACACTGCGGCCAACTTACTTCTGACAACGATCGGAGGACCGAAGGAGCTAACCGCT
TTTTTGCACAACATGGGGGATCATGTAACTCGCCTTGATCGTTGGGAACCGGAGCTGAATGAAGCCATAC
CAAACGACGAGCGTGACACCACGATGCCTGTAGCAATGGCAACAACGTTGCGCAAACTATTAACTGGCGA
ACTACTTACTCTAGCTTCCCGGCAACAATTAATAGACTGGATGGAGGCGGATAAAGTTGCAGGACCACTT
CTGCGCTCGGCCCTTCCGGCTGGCTGGTTTATTGCTGATAAATCTGGAGCCGGTGAGCGTGGGTCTCGCG
GTATCATTGCAGCACTGGGGCCAGATGGTAAGCCCTCCCGTATCGTAGTTATCTACACGACGGGGAGTCA
GGCAACTATGGATGAACGAAATAGACAGATCGCTGAGATAGGTGCCTCACTGATTAAGCATTGGTAACTG
TCAGACCAAGTTTACTCATATATACTTTAGATTGATTTAAAACTTCATTTTTAATTTAAAAGGATCTAGG
TGAAGATCCTTTTTGATAATCTCATGACCAAAATCCCTTAACGTGAGTTTTCGTTCCACTGAGCGTCAGA
CCCCGTAGAAAAGATCAAAGGATCTTCTTGAGATCCTTTTTTTCTGCGCGTAATCTGCTGCTTGCAAACA
AAAAAACCACCGCTACCAGCGGTGGTTTGTTTGCCGGATCAAGAGCTACCAACTCTTTTTCCGAAGGTAA
CTGGCTTCAGCAGAGCGCAGATACCAAATACTGTTCTTCTAGTGTAGCCGTAGTTAGGCCACCACTTCAA
GAACTCTGTAGCACCGCCTACATACCTCGCTCTGCTAATCCTGTTACCAGTGGCTGCTGCCAGTGGCGAT
AAGTCGTGTCTTACCGGGTTGGACTCAAGACGATAGTTACCGGATAAGGCGCAGCGGTCGGGCTGAACGG
GGGGTTCGTGCACACAGCCCAGCTTGGAGCGAACGACCTACACCGAACTGAGATACCTACAGCGTGAGCT
ATGAGAAAGCGCCACGCTTCCCGAAGGGAGAAAGGCGGACAGGTATCCGGTAAGCGGCAGGGTCGGAACA
GGAGAGCGCACGAGGGAGCTTCCAGGGGGAAACGCCTGGTATCTTTATAGTCCTGTCGGGTTTCGCCACC
TCTGACTTGAGCGTCGATTTTTGTGATGCTCGTCAGGGGGGCGGAGCCTATGGAAAAACGCCAGCAACGC
GGCCTTTTTACGGTTCCTGGCCTTTTGCTGGCCTTTTGCTCACATGTTCTTTCCTGCGTTATCCCCTGAT
TCTGTGGATAACCGTATTACCGCCTTTGAGTGAGCTGATACCGCTCGCCGCAGCCGAACGACCGAGCGCA
GCGAGTCAGTGAGCGAGGAAGCGGAAGAGCGCCCAATACGCAAACCGCCTCTCCCCGCGCGTTGGCCGAT
TCATTAATGCAGCTGGCACGACAGGTTTCCCGACTGGAAAGCGGGCAGTGAGCGCAACGCAATTAATGTG
AGTTAGCTCACTCATTAGGCACCCCAGGCTTTACACTTTATGCTTCCGGCTCGTATGTTGTGTGGAATTG
TGAGCGGATAACAATTTCACACAGGAAACAGCTATGACCATGATTACGCCAAGCGCGCAATTAACCCTCA
CTAAAGGGAACAAAAGCTGGAGCTGCAAGCTTAATGTAGTCTTATGCAATACTCTTGTAGTCTTGCAACA
TGGTAACGATGAGTTAGCAACATGCCTTACAAGGAGAGAAAAAGCACCGTGCATGCCGATTGGTGGAAGT
AAGGTGGTACGATCGTGCCTTATTAGGAAGGCAACAGACGGGTCTGACATGGATTGGACGAACCACTGAA
TTGCCGCATTGCAGAGATATTGTATTTAAGTGCCTAGCTCGATACATAAACGGGTCTCTCTGGTTAGACC
AGATCTGAGCCTGGGAGCTCTCTGGCTAACTAGGGAACCCACTGCTTAAGCCTCAATAAAGCTTGCCTTG
AGTGCTTCAAGTAGTGTGTGCCCGTCTGTTGTGTGACTCTGGTAACTAGAGATCCCTCAGACCCTTTTAG
TCAGTGTGGAAAATCTCTAGCAGTGGCGCCCGAACAGGGACTTGAAAGCGAAAGGGAAACCAGAGGAGCT
CTCTCGACGCAGGACTCGGCTTGCTGAAGCGCGCACGGCAAGAGGCGAGGGGCGGCGACTGGTGAGTACG
CCAAAAATTTTGACTAGCGGAGGCTAGAAGGAGAGAGATGGGTGCGAGAGCGTCAGTATTAAGCGGGGGA
GAATTAGATCGCGATGGGAAAAAATTCGGTTAAGGCCAGGGGGAAAGAAAAAATATAAATTAAAACATAT
AGTATGGGCAAGCAGGGAGCTAGAACGATTCGCAGTTAATCCTGGCCTGTTAGAAACATCAGAAGGCTGT
AGACAAATACTGGGACAGCTACAACCATCCCTTCAGACAGGATCAGAAGAACTTAGATCATTATATAATA
CAGTAGCAACCCTCTATTGTGTGCATCAAAGGATAGAGATAAAAGACACCAAGGAAGCTTTAGACAAGAT
AGAGGAAGAGCAAAACAAAAGTAAGACCACCGCACAGCAAGCGGCCGCTGATCTTCAGACCTGGAGGAGG
AGATATGAGGGACAATTGGAGAAGTGAATTATATAAATATAAAGTAGTAAAAATTGAACCATTAGGAGTA
GCACCCACCAAGGCAAAGAGAAGAGTGGTGCAGAGAGAAAAAAGAGCAGTGGGAATAGGAGCTTTGTTCC
TTGGGTTCTTGGGAGCAGCAGGAAGCACTATGGGCGCAGCGTCAATGACGCTGACGGTACAGGCCAGACA
ATTATTGTCTGGTATAGTGCAGCAGCAGAACAATTTGCTGAGGGCTATTGAGGCGCAACAGCATCTGTTG
CAACTCACAGTCTGGGGCATCAAGCAGCTCCAGGCAAGAATCCTGGCTGTGGAAAGATACCTAAAGGATC
AACAGCTCCTGGGGATTTGGGGTTGCTCTGGAAAACTCATTTGCACCACTGCTGTGCCTTGGAATGCTAG
TTGGAGTAATAAATCTCTGGAACAGATTTGGAATCACACGACCTGGATGGAGTGGGACAGAGAAATTAAC
AATTACACAAGCTTAATACACTCCTTAATTGAAGAATCGCAAAACCAGCAAGAAAAGAATGAACAAGAAT
TATTGGAATTAGATAAATGGGCAAGTTTGTGGAATTGGTTTAACATAACAAATTGGCTGTGGTATATAAA
ATTATTCATAATGATAGTAGGAGGCTTGGTAGGTTTAAGAATAGTTTTTGCTGTACTTTCTATAGTGAAT
AGAGTTAGGCAGGGATATTCACCATTATCGTTTCAGACCCACCTCCCAACCCCGAGGGGACCCAGAGAGG
GCCTATTTCCCATGATTCCTTCATATTTGCATATACGATACAAGGCTGTTAGAGAGATAATTAGAATTAA
TTTGACTGTAAACACAAAGATATTAGTACAAAATACGTGACGTAGAAAGTAATAATTTCTTGGGTAGTTT
GCAGTTTTAAAATTATGTTTTAAAATGGACTATCATATGCTTACCGTAACTTGAAAGTATTTCGATTTCT
TGGCTTTATATATCTTGTGGAAAGGACGAAACACCGGCCAGGGTAGGACCACACCAGTTTTAGAGCTAGA
AATAGCAAGTTAAAATAAGGCTAGTCCGTTATCAACTTGAAAAAGTGGCACCGAGTCGGTGCTTTTTTAA
GCTTGGCGTAACTAGATCTTGAGACAAATGGCAGTATTCATCCACAATTTTAAAAGAAAAGGGGGGATTG
GGGGGTACAGTGCAGGGGAAAGAATAGTAGACATAATAGCAACAGACATACAAACTAAAGAATTACAAAA
ACAAATTACAAAAATTCAAAATTTTCGGGTTTATTACAGGGACAGCAGAGATCCACTTTGGCGCCGGCTC
GAGGGGG
