>Addgene plasmid #77159 | DOLK gRNA (BRDN0001148537) | depositor partial sequence | sequence record 144619 | Target Sequence
GCCAGGGTAGGACCACACCA
