>Addgene plasmid #77159 | DOLK gRNA (BRDN0001148537) | addgene partial sequence | sequence record 187229 | hU6-F
CGTAGAAAGTAATAATTTCTTGGGTAGTTTGCAGTTTTAAAATTATGTTTTAAAATGGACTATCATATGC
TTACCGTAACTTGAAAGTATTTCGATTTCTTGGCTTTATATATCTTGTGGAAAGGACGAAACACCGGCCA
GGGTAGGACCACACCAGTTTTAGAGCTAGAAATAGCAAGTTAAAATAAGGCTAGTCCGTTATCAACTTGA
AAAAGTGGCACCGAGTCGGTGCTTTTTTAAGCTTGGCGTAACTAGATCTTGAGACAAATGGCAGTATTCA
TCCACAATTTTAAAAGAAAAGGGGGGATTGGGGGGTACAGTGCAGGGGAAAGAATAGTAGACATAATAGC
AACAGACATACAAACTAAAGAATTACAAAAACAAATTACAAAAATTCAAAATTTTCGGGTTTATTACAGG
GACAGCAGAGATCCACTTTGGCGCCGGCTCGAGGGGGCCCGGGTGCAAAGATGGATAAAGTTTTAAACAG
AGAGGAATCTTTGCAGCTAATGGACCTTCTAGGTCTTGAAAGGAGTGGGAATTGGCTCCGGTGCCCGTCA
GTGGGCAGAG
